>Addgene plasmid #112649 | p415 Gcs1 R54K AxxA | addgene full sequence | sequence record 255873 | Addgene NGS Result
TTTACACTTTATGCTTCCGGCTCGTATGTTGTGTGGAATTGTGAGCGGATAACAATTTCACACAGGAAAC
AGCTATGACCATGATTACGCCAAGCGCGCAATTAACCCTCACTAAAGGGAACAAAAGCTGGAGCTCCGGA
TGCAAGGGTTCGAATCCCTTAGCTCTCATTATTTTTTGCTTTTTCTCTTGAGGTCACATGATCGCAAAAT
GGCAAATGGCACGTGAAGCTGTCGATATTGGGGAACTGTGGTGGTTGGCAAATGACTAATTAAGTTAGTC
AAGGCGCCATCCTCATGAAAACTGTGTAACATAATAACCGAAGTGTCGAAAAGGTGGCACCTTGTCCAAT
TGAACACGCTCGATGAAAAAAATAAGATATATATAAGGTTAAGTAAAGCGTCTGTTAGAAAGGAAGTTTT
TCCTTTTTCTTGCTCTCTTGTCTTTTCATCTACTATTTCCTTCGTGTAATACAGGGTCGTCAGATACATA
GATACAATTCTATTACCCCCATCCATACTCTAGAACTAGTGGATCCGCGATGTCAGATTGGAAAGTGGAC
CCAGATACCCGCAGGCGTCTTTTGCAATTGCAAAAGATTGGTGCAAATAAGAAATGTATGGATTGTGGTG
CGCCAAATCCACAATGGGCCACGCCTAAGTTTGGAGCTTTCATTTGCCTTGAATGTGCCGGTATCCATAA
GGGGCTTGGTGTGCATATATCTTTTGTAAGATCTATCACTATGGATCAGTTTAAACCGGAGGAACTTCTT
CGTATGGAAAAAGGTGGTAACGAACCTTTGACTGAATGGTTCAAGTCGCATAATATTGACCTGAGTTTAC
CACAAAAAGTGAAATACGATAACCCCGTCGCAGAGGATTATAAAGAAAAGTTAACATGTCTTTGCGAAGA
TAGAGTATTTGAAGAGCGTGAGCATTTGGATTTTGATGCTTCCAAGTTATCAGCAACCTCTCAAACCGCT
GCATCCGCTACGCCTGGTGTTGCTCAAAGTCGAGAAGGGACACCACTGGAGAACCGTCGATCTGCAACAC
CAGCAAACTCTAGTAATGGTGCCAATTTTCAAAAGGAGAAGAACGAAGCTTATTTTGCTGAGCTGGGCAA
GAAGAACCAATCTAGACCAGATCATTTGCCCCCTTCTCAAGGTGGTAAATATCAGGGCTTTGGAAGTACA
CCCGCAAAACCTCCACAAGAACGGTCTGCAGGGTCCAGCAATACTTTGAGCCTGGAAAATTTTCAAGCTG
ATCCTTTGGGAACATTGAGCAGAGGATGGGGCCTCTTCTCCAGCGCTGTAACCAAATCGTTCGAGGACGT
AAACGAAACGGTTATTAAGCCTCACGTCCAGCAATGGCAATCCGGAGAGTTGTCAGAAGAAACGAAGAGA
GCAGCTGCCCAGTTTGGCCAAAAGTTTCAAGAAACGAGTAGTTATGGATTCCAAGCATTTAGTAACTTCA
CTAAAAATTTCAATGGTAATGCAGAGGATAGCTCTACAGCAGGGAATACAACCCATACAGAATATCAAAA
GATTGATAATAACGATAAGAAGAATGAACAGGACGAGGACAAAGCGGACGATGCCTAATCCCCCCGGGCT
GCAGGAATTCGATATCAAGCTTATCGATACCGTCGACCTCGAGTCATGTAATTAGTTATGTCACGCTTAC
ATTCACGCCCTCCCCCCACATCCGCTCTAACCGAAAAGGAAGGAGTTAGACAACCTGAAGTCTAGGTCCC
TATTTATTTTTTTATAGTTATGTTAGTATTAAGAACGTTATTTATATTTCAAATTTTTCTTTTTTTTCTG
TACAGACGCGTGTACGCATGTAACATTATACTGAAAACCTTGCTTGAGAAGGTTTTGGGACGCTCGAAGG
CTTTAATTTGCGGCCGGTACCCAATTCGCCCTATAGTGAGTCGTATTACGCGCGCTCACTGGCCGTCGTT
TTACAACGTCGTGACTGGGAAAACCCTGGCGTTACCCAACTTAATCGCCTTGCAGCACATCCCCCTTTCG
CCAGCTGGCGTAATAGCGAAGAGGCCCGCACCGATCGCCCTTCCCAACAGTTGCGCAGCCTGAATGGCGA
ATGG
[124 nt withheld, positions 2105-2228]
C
[91 nt withheld, positions 2230-2320]
A
[49 nt withheld, positions 2322-2370]
CCTTTGACGTTGGAGTCCACGTTCTTT
[37 nt withheld, positions 2398-2434]
ACCCTATCTCGGTCTATTCTTTTGATTTATAAGGGATTTTGCCGATTTCGGCCTATTGGTTAAAAAATGA
GCTGATTTAACAAAAATTTAACGCGAATTTTAACAAAATATTAACGCTTACAATTTCCTGATGCGGTATT
TTCTCCTTACGCATCTGTGCGGTATTTCACACCGCATATCGACCGGTCGAGGAGAACTTCTAGTATATCT
ACATACCTAATATTATTGCCTTATTAAAAATGGAATCCCAACAATTACATCAAAATCCACATTCTCTTCA
AAATCAATTGTCCTGTACTTCCTTGTTCATGTGTGTTCAAAAACGTTATATTTATAGGATAATTATACTC
TATTTCTCAACAAGTAATTGGTTGTTTGGCCGAGCGGTCTAAGGCGCCTGATTCAAGAAATATCTTGACC
GCAGTTAACTGTGGGAATACTCAGGTATCGTAAGATGCAAGAGTTCGAATCTCTTAGCAACCATTATTTT
TTTCCTCAACATAACGAGAACACACAGGGGCGCTATCGCACAGAATCAAATTCGATGACTGGAAATTTTT
TGTTAATTTCAGAGGTCGCCTGACGCATATACCTTTTTCAACTGAAAAATTGGGAGAAAAAGGAAAGGTG
AGAGCGCCGGAACCGGCTTTTCATATAGAATAGAGAAGCGTTCATGACTAAATGCTTGCATCACAATACT
TGAAGTTGACAATATTATTTAAGGACCTATTGTTTTTTCCAATAGGTGGTTAGCAATCGTCTTACTTTCT
AACTTTTCTTACCTTTTACATTTCAGCAATATATATATATATATTTCAAGGATATACCATTCTAATGTCT
GCCCCTAAGAAGATCGTCGTTTTGCCAGGTGACCACGTTGGTCAAGAAATCACAGCCGAAGCCATTAAGG
TTCTTAAAGCTATTTCTGATGTTCGTTCCAATGTCAAGTTCGATTTCGAAAATCATTTAATTGGTGGTGC
TGCTATCGATGCTACAGGTGTTCCACTTCCAGATGAGGCGCTGGAAGCCTCCAAGAAGGCTGATGCCGTT
TTGTTAGGTGCTGTGGGTGGTCCTAAATGGGGTACCGGTAGTGTTAGACCTGAACAAGGTTTACTAAAAA
TCCGTAAAGAACTTCAATTGTACGCCAACTTAAGACCATGTAACTTTGCATCCGACTCTCTTTTAGACTT
ATCTCCAATCAAGCCACAATTTGCTAAAGGTACTGACTTCGTTGTTGTCAGAGAATTAGTGGGAGGTATT
TACTTTGGTAAGAGAAAGGAAGACGATGGTGATGGTGTCGCTTGGGATAGTGAACAATACACCGTTCCAG
AAGTGCAAAGAATCACAAGAATGGCCGCTTTCATGGCCCTACAACATGAGCCACCATTGCCTATTTGGTC
CTTGGATAAAGCTAATGTTTTGGCCTCTTCAAGATTATGGAGAAAAACTGTGGAGGAAACCATCAAGAAC
GAATTCCCTACATTGAAGGTTCAACATCAATTGATTGATTCTGCCGCCATGATCCTAGTTAAGAACCCAA
CCCACCTAAATGGTATTATAATCACCAGCAACATGTTTGGTGATATCATCTCCGATGAAGCCTCCGTTAT
CCCAGGTTCCTTGGGTTTGTTGCCATCTGCGTCCTTGGCCTCTTTGCCAGACAAGAACACCGCATTTGGT
TTGTACGAACCATGCCACGGTTCTGCTCCAGATTTGCCAAAGAATAAGGTCAACCCTATCGCCACTATCT
TGTCTGCTGCAATGATGTTGAAATTGTCATTGAACTTGCCTGAAGAAGGTAAGGCCATTGAAGATGCAGT
TAAAAAGGTTTTGGATGCAGGTATCAGAACTGGTGATTTAGGTGGTTCCAACAGTACCACCGAAGTCGGT
GATGCTGTCGCCGAAGAAGTTAAGAAAATCCTTGCTTAAAAAGATTCTCTTTTTTTATGATATTTGTACA
TAAACTTTATAAATGAAATTCATAATAGAAACGACACGAAATTACAAAATGGAATATGTTCATAGGGTAG
ACGAAACTATATACGCAATCTACATACATTTATCAAGAAGGAGAAAAAGGAGGATGTAAAGGAATACAGG
TAAGCAAATTGATACTAATGGCTCAACGTGATAAGGAAAAAGAATTGCACTTTAACATTAATATTGACAA
GGAGGAGGGCACCACACAAAAAGTTAGGTGTAACAGAAAATCATGAAACTATGATTCCTAATTTATATAT
TGGAGGATTTTCTCTAAAAAAAAAAAAATACAACAAATAAAAAACACTCAATGACCTGACCATTTGATGG
AGTTTAAGTCAATACCTTCTTGAACCATTTCCCATAATGGTGAAAGTTCCCTCAAGAATTTTACTCTGTC
AGAAACGGCCTTAACGACGTAGTCGATATGGTGCACTCTCAGTACAATCTGCTCTGATGCCGCATAGTTA
AGCCAGCCCCGACACCCGCCAACACCCGCTGACGCGCCCTGACGGGCTTGTCTGCTCCCGGCATCCGCTT
ACAGACAAGCTGTGACCGTCTCCGGGAGCTGCATGTGTCAGAGGTTTTCACCGTCATCACCGAAACGCGC
GAGACGAAAGGGCCTCGTGATACGCCTATTTTTATAGGTTAATGTCATGATAATAATGGTTTCTTAGGAC
GGATCGCTTGCCTGTAACTTACACGCGCCTCGTATCTTTTAATGATGGAATAATTTGGGAATTTACTCTG
TGTTTATTTATTTTTATGTTTTGTATTTGGATTTTAGAAAGTAAATAAAGAAGGTAGAAGAGTTACGGAA
TGAAGAAAAAAAAATAAACAAAGGTTTAAAAAATTTCAACAAAAAGCGTACTTTACATATATATTTATTA
GACAAGAAAAGCAGATTAAATAGATATACATTCGATTAACGATAAGTAAAATGTAAAATCACAGGATTTT
CGTGTGTGGTCTTCTACACAGACAAGATGAAACAATTCGGCATTAATACCTGAGAGCAGGAAGAGCAAGA
TAAAAGGTAGTATTTGTTGGCGATCCCCCTAGAGTCTTTTACATCTTCGGAAAACAAAAACTATTTTTTC
TTTAATTTCTTTTTTTACTTTCTATTTTTAATTTATATATTTATATTAAAAAATTTAAATTATAATTATT
TTTATAGCACGTGATGAAAAGGACCCAGGTGGCACTTTTCGGGGAAATGTGCGCGGAACCCCTATTTGTT
TATTTTTCTAAATACATTCAAATATGTATCCGCTCATGAGACAATAACCCTGATAAATGCTTCAATAATA
TTGAAAAAGGAAGAGTATGAGTATTCAACATTTCCGTGTCGCCCTTATTCCCTTTTTTGCGGCATTTTGC
CTTCCTGTTTTTGCTCACCCAGAAACGCTGGTGAAAGTAAAAGATGCTGAAGATCAGTTGGGTGCACGAG
TGGGTTACATCGAACTGGATCTCAACAGCGGTAAGATCCTTGAGAGTTTTCGCCCCGAAGAACGTTTTCC
AATGATGAGCACTTTTAAAGTTCTGCTATGTGGCGCGGTATTATCCCGTATTGACGCCGGGCAAGAGCAA
CTCGGTCGCCGCATACACTATTCTCAGAATGACTTGGTTGAGTACTCACCAGTCACAGAAAAGCATCTTA
CGGATGGCATGACAGTAAGAGAATTATGCAGTGCTGCCATAACCATGAGTGATAACACTGCGGCCAACTT
ACTTCTGACAACGATCGGAGGACCGAAGGAGCTAACCGCTTTTTTGCACAACATGGGGGATCATGTAACT
CGCCTTGATCGTTGGGAACCGGAGCTGAATGAAGCCATACCAAACGACGAGCGTGACACCACGATGCCTG
TAGCAATGGCAACAACGTTGCGCAAACTATTAACTGGCGAACTACTTACTCTAGCTTCCCGGCAACAATT
AATAGACTGGATGGAGGCGGATAAAGTTGCAGGACCACTTCTGCGCTCGGCCCTTCCGGCTGGCTGGTTT
ATTGCTGATAAATCTGGAGCCGGTGAGCGTGGGTCTCGCGGTATCATTGCAGCACTGGGGCCAGATGGTA
AGCCCTCCCGTATCGTAGTTATCTACACGACGGGGAGTCAGGCAACTATGGATGAACGAAATAGACAGAT
CGCTGAGATAGGTGCCTCACTGATTAAGCATTGGTAACTGTCAGACCAAGTTTACTCATATATACTTTAG
ATTGATTTAAAACTTCATTTTTAATTTAAAAGGATCTAGGTGAAGATCCTTTTTGATAATCTCATGACCA
AAATCCCTTAACGTGAGTTTTCGTTCCACTGAGCGTCAGACCCCGTAGAAAAGATCAAAGGATCTTCTTG
AGATCCTTTTTTTCTGCGCGTAATCTGCTGCTTGCAAACAAAAAAACCACCGCTACCAGCGGTGGTTTGT
TTGCCGGATCAAGAGCTACCAACTCTTTTTCCGAAGGTAACTGGCTTCAGCAGAGCGCAGATACCAAATA
CTGTTCTTCTAGTGTAGCCGTAGTTAGGCCACCACTTCAAGAACTCTGTAGCACCGCCTACATACCTCGC
TCTGCTAATCCTGTTACCAGTGGCTGCTGCCAGTGGCGATAAGTCGTGTCTTACCGGGTTGGACTCAAGA
CGATAGTTACCGGATAAGGCGCAGCGGTCGGGCTGAACGGGGGGTTCGTGCACACAGCCCAGCTTGGAGC
GAACGACCTACACCGAACTGAGATACCTACAGCGTGAGCTATGAGAAAGCGCCACGCTTCCCGAAGGGAG
AAAGGCGGACAGGTATCCGGTAAGCGGCAGGGTCGGAACAGGAGAGCGCACGAGGGAGCTTCCAGGGGGA
AACGCCTGGTATCTTTATAGTCCTGTCGGGTTTCGCCACCTCTGACTTGAGCGTCGATTTTTGTGATGCT
CGTCAGGGGGGCGGAGCCTATGGAAAAACGCCAGCAACGCGGCCTTTTTACGGTTCCTGGCCTTTTGCTG
GCCTTTTGCTCACATGTTCTTTCCTGCGTTATCCCCTGATTCTGTGGATAACCGTATTACCGCCTTTGAG
TGAGCTGATACCGCTCGCCGCAGCCGAACGACCGAGCGCAGCGAGTCAGTGAGCGAGGAAGCGGAAGAGC
GCCCAATACGCAAACCGCCTCTCCCCGCGCGTTGGCCGATTCATTAATGCAGCTGGCACGACAGGTTTCC
CGACTGGAAAGCGGGCAGTGAGCGCAACGCAATTAATGTGAGTTAGCTCACTCATTAGGCACCCCAGGC
Features (pLannotate 1.2.2; 24 found; start..end, strand, type, name):
      1..31      +  promoter       lac promoter: promoter for the E. coli lac operon
     39..55      +  protein_bind   lac operator: The lac repressor binds to the lac operator to inhibit transcription in E. coli. This inhibition can be relieved by adding lactose or isopropyl-β-D-thiogalactopyranoside (IPTG). lac repressor encoded by lacI
    100..118     +  promoter       T3 promoter: promoter for bacteriophage T3 RNA polymerase
    169..518     +  promoter       MET17 promoter: S. cerevisiae MET17; expression is repressed by methionine; MET15; MET25
    518..536     +  misc_feature   MCS (fragment): pBluescript multiple cloning site
    540..1592    +  CDS            GCS1: GCS1_YEAST - Experimental evidence at protein level: Swiss-Prot protein existence level 1. GTPase-activating protein (GAP) for ARF1 and ARF2. Involved in intracellular vesicular transport. Required for transport from the trans-Golgi network. Implicated in the regulation of retrograde transport from the Golgi to the ER and in actin cytoskeletal organization. May be involved in the maintenance of mitochondrial morphology, possibly through organizing the actin cytoskeleton in Saccharomyces. From Saccharomyces cerevisiae (strain ATCC 204508 / S288c) (Baker's yeast).
   1601..1653    +  misc_feature   MCS (fragment): pBluescript multiple cloning site
   1654..1901    +  terminator     CYC1 terminator: S. cerevisiae CYC1; transcription terminator for CYC1
   1920..1938    -  promoter       T7 promoter: promoter for bacteriophage T7 RNA polymerase
   1946..2101    +  CDS            lacZα (fragment): LacZα fragment of β-galactosidase; lacZ fragment
   2105..2533    +  rep_origin     f1 ori (sequence partly withheld): f1 bacteriophage origin of replication; arrow indicates direction of (+) strand synthesis
   2561..2613    -  misc_feature   bom (fragment): basis of mobility region from pBR322
   2644..2721    +  CDS            YO192_YEAST (fragment): Experimental evidence at protein level: Swiss-Prot protein existence level 1. From Saccharomyces cerevisiae (strain ATCC 204508 / S288c) (Baker's yeast).
   2861..3268    +  promoter       LEU2 promoter: S. cerevisiae LEU2
   3269..4363    +  CDS            LEU2: 3-isopropylmalate dehydrogenase, required for leucine biosynthesis; S. cerevisiae LEU2; yeast auxotrophic marker
   4725..4841    -  CDS            NFS1 (fragment): NFS1_YEAST - Also known as SPL1 From Saccharomyces cerevisiae (strain ATCC 204508 / S288c) (Baker's yeast).
   4840..4890    -  misc_feature   bom (fragment): basis of mobility region from pBR322
   4992..5027    -  CDS            rop (fragment): Rop protein, which maintains plasmids at low copy number; rop
   5096..5599    -  misc_feature   CEN/ARS: S. cerevisiae CEN6 centromere fused to an autonomously replicating sequence
   5636..5740    +  promoter       AmpR promoter: bla
   5741..6601    +  CDS            AmpR: β-lactamase; bla; confers resistance to ampicillin, carbenicillin, and related antibiotics
   6772..7360    +  rep_origin     ori: high-copy-number ColE1/pMB1/pBR322/pUC origin of replication
   7543..7635    +  CDS            lacI (fragment): lac repressor; lacI; The lac repressor binds to the lac operator to inhibit transcription in E. coli. This inhibition can be relieved by adding lactose or isopropyl-β-D-thiogalactopyranoside (IPTG).
   7648..7669    +  protein_bind   CAP binding site: CAP binding activates transcription in the presence of cAMP. E. coli catabolite activator protein
