[The description below was written by a language model from this plasmid's Addgene catalogue record and pLannotate feature annotations shown in this document.]
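Description:
p415 Gcs1 R54K AxxA is a yeast expression plasmid built on the p415 Met25 backbone, a low-copy centromeric E. coli–S. cerevisiae shuttle vector. In yeast it is maintained through a CEN6/ARS element, which keeps it at roughly chromosomal copy number, and it is selected by the LEU2 auxotrophic marker (with its own promoter) in leucine-auxotrophic strains. In E. coli it replicates from a high-copy ColE1/pUC-type origin and confers ampicillin resistance through β-lactamase. The feature table also shows pBluescript-derived remnants typical of this vector family: an f1 origin, lac promoter/operator and lacZα fragments, and T3 and T7 promoters flanking the expression cassette.

The payload is the S. cerevisiae GCS1 open reading frame (YDL226C; about 1.06 kb), cloned between BamHI and XmaI sites. It lies downstream of the MET25 (MET17) promoter and upstream of the CYC1 terminator. Because this promoter is repressed by methionine, expression can be tuned through the methionine content of the medium. Gcs1 is a GTPase-activating protein for Arf1 and Arf2 that functions in vesicular transport, including retrograde Golgi-to-ER traffic. This allele carries two sets of changes: R54K, and alanine substitutions (W349A, F352A) in the C-terminal δL motif, which give the "AxxA" designation. The record does not spell out the functional consequence of either mutation, and no epitope tag or reporter is annotated. The associated publication dissects ArfGAP function within the COPI coat of budding yeast, so the plasmid most likely serves to express this mutant Gcs1 for comparison with wild-type or singly mutated versions.
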