Addgene plasmid #112649: p415 Gcs1 R54K AxxA
Purpose: Expression S.cerevisiae
Depositing lab: Blanche Schwappach. Depositing organization: Universitaetsmedizin Goettingen. Publication: Dissection of GTPase-activating proteins reveals functional asymmetry in the COPI coat of budding yeast. Arakel EC, Huranova M, Estrada AF, Rau EM, Spang A, Schwappach B. J Cell Sci. 2019 Aug 29;132(16). pii: jcs.232124. doi: 10.1242/jcs.232124. PubMed 31331965.
Backbone
  Vector backbone: P415 Met25
  Vector type: Yeast Expression
  Selectable markers: LEU2
Growth in bacteria
  Bacterial resistance: Ampicillin, 100 μg/mL
  Growth temperature: 37°C
  Growth strain: DH5alpha
  Copy number: Unknown
Gene/Insert
  Gene/Insert name: Gcs1 R54K AxxA (alt name: YDL226C)
  Species: S. cerevisiae (budding yeast)
  Insert size (bp): 1059
  Mutation: R54K & Alanine substitution of C-terminal δL motif (W349A, F352A)
  Promoter: Met25
  Cloning method: Restriction Enzyme; 5′ cloning site BamH1 (not destroyed); 3′ cloning site Xma1 (not destroyed)
  Sequencing primers: 5′ GGCACCTTGTCCAATTGAACACGCTCGATG; 3′ TTTTCAGTATAATGTTACATGCGTACACGC
Terms and licenses: Academic/Nonprofit Terms; Industry Terms: Not Available to Industry
How to cite: p415 Gcs1 R54K AxxA was a gift from Blanche Schwappach (Addgene plasmid # 112649 ; http://n2t.net/addgene:112649 ; RRID:Addgene_112649)
